>Addgene plasmid #167858 | NAX_CAGGS_CAS9_EYFP | addgene full sequence | sequence record 354041 | Addgene Partial NGS Result
GGGCGGGGCGGGGCGGGGCGAGGGGCGGGGCGGGGCGAGGCGGAGAGGTGCGGCGGCAGCCAATCAGAGC
GGCGCGCTCCGAAAGTTTCCTTTTATGGCGAGGCGGCGGCGGCGGCGGCCCTATAAAAAGCGAAGCGCGC
GGCGGGCGGGAGTCGCTGCGCGCTGCCTTCGCCCCGTGCCCCGCTCCGCCGCCGCCTCGCGCCGCCCGCC
CCGGCTCTGACTGACCGCGTTACTCCCACAGGTGAGCGGGCGGGACGGCCCTTCTCCTCCGGGCTGTAAT
TAGCGCTTGGTTTAATGACGGCTTGTTTCTTTTCTGTGGCTGCGTGAAAGCCTTGAGGGGCTCCGGGAGG
GCCCTTTGTGCGGGGGGAGCGGCTCGGGGGGTGCGTGCGTGTGTGTGTGCGTGGGGAGCGCCGCGTGCGG
CTCCGCGCTGCCCGGCGGCTGTGAGCGCTGCGGGCGCGGCGCGGGGCTTTTTGCGCTCCGCAGTGTGCGC
GAGGGGAGCGCGGCCGGGGGCGGTGCCCCGCGGTGCGGGGGGGGCTGCGAGGGGAACAAAGGCTGCGTGC
GGGGTGTGTGCGTGGGGGGGTGAGCAGGGGGTGTGGGCGCGTCGGTCGGGCTGCAACCCCCCCTGCACCC
CCCTCCCCGAGTTGCTGAGCACGGCCCGGCTTCGGGTGCGGGGCTCCGTACGGGGCGTGGCGCGGGGCTC
GCCGTGCCGGGCGGGGGGTGGCGGCAGGTGGGGGTGCCGGGCGGGGCGGGGCCGCCTCGGGCCGGGGAGG
GCTCGGGGGAGGGGCGCGGCGGCCCCCGGAGCGCCGGCGGCTGTCGAGGCGCGGCGAGCCGCAGCCATTG
CCTTTTATGGTAATCGTGCGAGAGGGCGCAGGGACTTCCTTTGTCCCAAATCTGTGCGGAGCCGAAATCT
GGGAGGCGCCGCCGCACCCCCTCTAGCGGGCGCGGGGCGAAGCGGTGCGGCGCCGGCAGGAAGGAAATGG
GCGGGGAGGGCCTTCGTGCGTCGCCGCGCCGCCGTCCCCTTCTCCCTCTCCAGCCTCGGGGCTGTCCGCG
GGGGGACGGCTGCCTTCGGGGGGGACGGGGCAGGGCGGGGTTCGGCTTCTGGCGTGTGACCGGCGGCTCT
AGAGCCTCTGCTAACCATGTTCATGCCTTCTTCTTTTTCCTACAGCTCCTGGGCAACGTGCTGGTTATTG
TGCTGTCTCATCATTTTGGCAAAGAATCTAGATACCCTCGTAAAGGTCTAGAGCTAGCGAATTCGAATTT
GCCACCATGGACAAGAAGTACTCCATTGGGCTCGATATCGGCACAAACAGCGTCGGCTGGGCCGTCATTA
CGGACGAGTACAAGGTGCCGAGCAAAAAATTCAAAGTTCTGGGCAATACCGATCGCCACAGCATAAAGAA
GAACCTCATTGGCGCCCTCCTGTTCGACTCCGGGGAGACGGCCGAAGCCACGCGGCTCAAAAGAACAGCA
CGGCGCAGATATACCCGCAGAAAGAATCGGATCTGCTACCTGCAGGAGATCTTTAGTAATGAGATGGCTA
AGGTGGATGACTCTTTCTTCCATAGGCTGGAGGAGTCCTTTTTGGTGGAGGAGGATAAAAAGCACGAGCG
CCACCCAATCTTTGGCAATATCGTGGACGAGGTGGCGTACCATGAAAAGTACCCAACCATATATCATCTG
AGGAAGAAGCTTGTAGACAGTACTGATAAGGCTGACTTGCGGTTGATCTATCTCGCGCTGGCGCATATGA
TCAAATTTCGGGGACACTTCCTCATCGAGGGGGACCTGAACCCAGACAACAGCGATGTCGACAAACTCTT
TATCCAACTGGTTCAGACTTACAATCAGCTTTTCGAAGAGAACCCGATCAACGCATCCGGAGTTGACGCC
AAAGCAATCCTGAGCGCTAGGCTGTCCAAATCCCGGCGGCTCGAAAACCTCATCGCACAGCTCCCTGGGG
AGAAGAAGAACGGCCTGTTTGGTAATCTTATCGCCCTGTCACTCGGGCTGACCCCCAACTTTAAATCTAA
CTTCGACCTGGCCGAAGATGCCAAGCTTCAACTGAGCAAAGACACCTACGATGATGATCTCGACAATCTG
CTGGCCCAGATCGGCGACCAGTACGCAGACCTTTTTTTGGCGGCAAAGAACCTGTCAGACGCCATTCTGC
TGAGTGATATTCTGCGAGTGAACACGGAGATCACCAAAGCTCCGCTGAGCGCTAGTATGATCAAGCGCTA
TGATGAGCACCACCAAGACTTGACTTTGCTGAAGGCCCTTGTCAGACAGCAACTGCCTGAGAAGTACAAG
GAAATTTTCTTCGATCAGTCTAAAAATGGCTACGCCGGATACATTGACGGCGGAGCAAGCCAGGAGGAAT
TTTACAAATTTATTAAGCCCATCTTGGAAAAAATGGACGGCACCGAGGAGCTGCTGGTAAAGCTTAACAG
AGAAGATCTGTTGCGCAAACAGCGCACTTTCGACAATGGAAGCATCCCCCACCAGATTCACCTGGGCGAA
CTGCACGCTATCCTCAGGCGGCAAGAGGATTTCTACCCCTTTTTGAAAGATAACAGGGAAAAGATTGAGA
AAATCCTCACATTTCGGATACCCTACTATGTAGGCCCCCTCGCCCGGGGAAATTCCAGATTCGCGTGGAT
GACTCGCAAATCAGAAGAGACCATCACTCCCTGGAACTTCGAGGAAGTCGTGGATAAGGGGGCCTCTGCC
CAGTCCTTCATCGAAAGGATGACTAACTTTGATAAAAATCTGCCTAACGAAAAGGTGCTTCCTAAACACT
CTCTGCTGTACGAGTACTTCACAGTTTATAACGAGCTCACCAAGGTCAAATACGTCACAGAAGGGATGAG
AAAGCCAGCATTCCTGTCTGGAGAGCAGAAGAAAGCTATCGTGGACCTCCTCTTCAAGACGAACCGGAAA
GTTACCGTGAAACAGCTCAAAGAAGACTATTTCAAAAAGATTGAATGTTTCGACTCTGTTGAAATCAGCG
GAGTGGAGGATCGCTTCAACGCATCCCTGGGAACGTATCACGATCTCCTGAAAATCATTAAAGACAAGGA
CTTCCTGGACAATGAGGAGAACGAGGACATTCTTGAGGACATTGTCCTCACCCTTACGTTGTTTGAAGAT
AGGGAGATGATTGAAGAACGCTTGAAAACTTACGCTCATCTCTTCGACGACAAAGTCATGAAACAGCTCA
AGAGGCGCCGATATACAGGATGGGGGCGGCTGTCAAGAAAACTGATCAATGGGATCCGAGACAAGCAGAG
TGGAAAGACAATCCTGGATTTTCTTAAGTCCGATGGATTTGCCAACCGGAACTTCATGCAGTTGATCCAT
GATGACTCTCTCACCTTTAAGGAGGACATCCAGAAAGCACAAGTTTCTGGCCAGGGGGACAGTCTTCACG
AGCACATCGCTAATCTTGCAGGTAGCCCAGCTATCAAAAAGGGAATACTGCAGACCGTTAAGGTCGTGGA
TGAACTCGTCAAAGTAATGGGAAGGCATAAGCCCGAGAATATCGTTATCGAGATGGCCCGAGAGAACCAA
ACTACCCAGAAGGGACAGAAGAACAGTAGGGAAAGGATGAAGAGGATTGAAGAGGGTATAAAAGAACTGG
GGTCCCAAATCCTTAAGGAACACCCAGTTGAAAACACCCAGCTTCAGAATGAGAAGCTCTACCTGTACTA
CCTGCAGAACGGCAGGGACATGTACGTGGATCAGGAACTGGACATCAATCGGCTCTCCGACTACGACGTG
GATCATATCGTGCCCCAGTCTTTTCTCAAAGATGATTCTATTGATAATAAAGTGTTGACAAGATCCGATA
AAAATAGAGGGAAGAGTGATAACGTCCCCTCAGAAGAAGTTGTCAAGAAAATGAAAAATTATTGGCGGCA
GCTGCTGAACGCCAAACTGATCACACAACGGAAGTTCGATAATCTGACTAAGGCTGAACGAGGTGGCCTG
TCTGAGTTGGATAAAGCCGGCTTCATCAAAAGGCAGCTTGTTGAGACACGCCAGATCACCAAGCACGTGG
CCCAAATTCTCGATTCACGCATGAACACCAAGTACGATGAAAATGACAAACTGATTCGAGAGGTGAAAGT
TATTACTCTGAAGTCTAAGCTGGTCTCAGATTTCAGAAAGGACTTTCAGTTTTATAAGGTGAGAGAGATC
AACAATTACCACCATGCGCATGATGCCTACCTGAATGCAGTGGTAGGCACTGCACTTATCAAAAAATATC
CCAAGCTTGAATCTGAATTTGTTTACGGAGACTATAAAGTGTACGATGTTAGGAAAATGATCGCAAAGTC
TGAGCAGGAAATAGGCAAGGCCACCGCTAAGTACTTCTTTTACAGCAATATTATGAATTTTTTCAAGACC
GAGATTACACTGGCCAATGGAGAGATTCGGAAGCGACCACTTATCGAAACAAACGGAGAAACAGGAGAAA
TCGTGTGGGACAAGGGTAGGGATTTCGCGACAGTCCGGAAGGTCCTGTCCATGCCGCAGGTGAACATCGT
TAAAAAGACCGAAGTACAGACCGGAGGCTTCTCCAAGGAAAGTATCCTCCCGAAAAGGAACAGCGACAAG
CTGATCGCACGCAAAAAAGATTGGGACCCCAAGAAATACGGCGGATTCGATTCTCCTACAGTCGCTTACA
GTGTACTGGTTGTGGCCAAAGTGGAGAAAGGGAAGTCTAAAAAACTCAAAAGCGTCAAGGAACTGCTGGG
CATCACAATCATGGAGCGATCAAGCTTCGAAAAAAACCCCATCGACTTTCTCGAGGCGAAAGGATATAAA
GAGGTCAAAAAAGACCTCATCATTAAGCTTCCCAAGTACTCTCTCTTTGAGCTTGAAAACGGCCGGAAAC
GAATGCTCGCTAGTGCGGGCGAGCTGCAGAAAGGTAACGAGCTGGCACTGCCCTCTAAATACGTTAATTT
CTTGTATCTGGCCAGCCACTATGAAAAGCTCAAAGGGTCTCCCGAAGATAATGAGCAGAAGCAGCTGTTC
GTGGAACAACACAAACACTACCTTGATGAGATCATCGAGCAAATAAGCGAATTCTCCAAAAGAGTGATCC
TCGCCGACGCTAACCTCGATAAGGTGCTTTCTGCTTACAATAAGCACAGGGATAAGCCCATCAGGGAGCA
GGCAGAAAACATTATCCACTTGTTTACTCTGACCAACTTGGGCGCGCCTGCAGCCTTCAAGTACTTCGAC
ACCACCATAGACAGAAAGCGGTACACCTCTACAAAGGAGGTCCTGGACGCCACACTGATTCATCAGTCAA
TTACGGGGCTCTATGAAACAAGAATCGACCTCTCTCAGCTCGGTGGAGACAGCAGGGCTGACCCCAAGAA
GAAGAGGAAGGTGTGAAAGGGTTCGATCCCTACCGGTTAGTAATGAGTTTAAACGGGGGAGGCTAACTGA
AACACGGAAGGAGACAATACCGGAAGGAACCCGCGCTATGACGGCAATAAAAAGACAGAATAAAACGCAC
GGGTGTTGGGTCGTTTGTTCATAAACGCGGGGTTCGGTCCCAGGGCTGGCACTCTGTCGATACCCCACCG
AGACCCCATTGGGGCCAATACGCCCGCGTTTCTTCCTTTTCCCCACCCCACCCCCCAAGTTCGGGTGAAG
GCCCAGGGCTCGCAGCCAACGTCGGGGCGGCAGGCCCTGCCATAGCAGATCTGCGAAATCGGATCCGCGG
CCGCACTGATTCTAGCTGCAGAGGCTCCGGTGCCCGTCAGTGGGCAGAGCGCACATCGCCCACAGTCCCC
GAGAAGTTGGGGGGAGGGGTCGGCAATTGAACCGGTGCCTAGAGAAGGTGGCGCGGGGTAAACTGGGAAA
GTGATGTCGTGTACTGGCTCCGCCTTTTTCCCGAGGGTGGGGGAGAACCGTATATAAGTGCAGTAGTCGC
CGTGAACGTTCTTTTTCGCAACGGGTTTGCCGCCAGAACACAGGATCCTCGAGCCACCATGGTGAGCAAG
GGCGAGGAGCTGTTCACCGGGGTGGTGCCCATCCTGGTCGAGCTGGACGGCGACGTAAACGGCCACAAGT
TCAGCGTGTCCGGCGAGGGCGAGGGCGATGCCACCTACGGCAAGCTGACCCTGAAGTTCATCTGCACCAC
CGGCAAGCTGCCCGTGCCCTGGCCCACCCTCGTGACCACCTTCGGCTACGGCCTGCAGTGCTTCGCCCGC
TACCCCGACCACATGAAGCAGCACGACTTCTTCAAGTCCGCCATGCCCGAAGGCTACGTCCAGGAGCGCA
CCATCTTCTTCAAGGACGACGGCAACTACAAGACCCGCGCCGAGGTGAAGTTCGAGGGCGACACCCTGGT
GAACCGCATCGAGCTGAAGGGCATCGACTTCAAGGAGGACGGCAACATCCTGGGGCACAAGCTGGAGTAC
AACTACAACAGCCACAACGTCTATATCATGGCCGACAAGCAGAAGAACGGCATCAAGGTGAACTTCAAGA
TCCGCCACAACATCGAGGACGGCAGCGTGCAGCTCGCCGACCACTACCAGCAGAACACCCCCATCGGCGA
CGGCCCCGTGCTGCTGCCCGACAACCACTACCTGAGCTACCAGTCCAAGCTGAGCAAAGACCCCAACGAG
AAGCGCGATCACATGGTCCTGCTGGAGTTCGTGACCGCCGCCGGGATCACTCTCGGCATGGACGAGCTGT
ACAAGTAAGTTAACTTGTTTATTGCAGCTTATAATGGTTACAAGTAAAGCAATAGCATCACAAATTTCAC
AAATAAAGCATTTTTTTCACTGCATTCTAGTTGTGGTTTGTCCAAACTCATCAATGTATCTTATCATGTC
TGGAATTGACTCAAATGATGTCAATTAGTCTATCAGAAGCTCATCTGGTCTCCCTTCCGGGGGACAAGAC
ATCCCTGTTTAATATTTAAACAGCAGTGTTCCCAAACTGGGTTCTTATATCCCTTGCTCTGGTCAACCAG
GTTGCAGGGTTTCCTGTCCTCACAGGAACGAAGTCCCTAAAGAAACAGTGGCAGCCAGGTTTAGCCCCGG
AATTGACTGGATTCCTTTTTTAGGGCCCATTGGTATGGCTTTTTCCCCGTATCCCCCCAGGTGTCTGCAG
GCTCAAAGAGCAGCGAGAAGCGTTCAGAGGAAAGCGATCCCGTGCCACCTTCCCCGTGCCCGGGCTGTCC
CCGCACGCTGCCGGCTCGGGGATGCGGGGGGAGCGCCGGACCGGAGCGGAGCCCCGGGCGGCTCGCTGCT
GCCCCCTAGCGGGGGAGGGACGTAATTACATCCCTGGGGGCTTTGGGGGGGGGCTGTCCCTGATATCTAT
AACAAGAAAATATATATATAATAAGTTATCACGTAAGTAGAACATGAAATAACAATATAATTATCGTATG
AGTTAAATCTTAAAAGTCACGTAAAAGATAATCATGCGTCATTTTGACTCACGCGGTCGTTATAGTTCAA
AATCAGTGACACTTACCGCATTGACAAGCACGCCTCACGGGAGCTCCAAGCGGCGACTGAGATGTCCTAA
ATGCACAGCGACGGATTCGCGCTATTTAGAAAGAGAGAGCAATATTTCAAGAATGCATGCGTCAATTTTA
CGCAGACTATCTTTCTAGGGTTAATCTAGCTGCATCAGGATCATATCGTCGGGTCTTTTTTCCGGCTCAG
TCATCGCCCAAGCTGGCGCTATCTGGGCATCGGGGAGGAAGAAGCCCGTGCCTTTTCCCGCGAGGTTGAA
GCGGCATGGAAAGAGTTTGCCGAGGATGACTGCTGCTGCATTGACGTTGAGCGAAAACGCACGTTTACCA
TGATGATTCGGGAAGGTGTGGCCATGCACGCCTTTAACGGTGAACTGTTCGTTCAGGCCACCTGGGATAC
CAGTTCGTCGCGGCTTTTCCGGACACAGTTCCGGATGGTCAGCCCGAAGCGCATCAGCAACCCGAACAAT
ACCGGCGACAGCCGGAACTGCCGTGCCGGTGTGCAGATTAATGACAGCGGTGCGGCGCTGGGATATTACG
TCAGCGAGGACGGGTATCCTGGCTGGATGCCGCAGAAATGGACATGGATACCCCGTGAGTTACCCGGCGG
GCGCGCTTGGCGTAATCATGGTCATAGCTGTTTCCTGTGTGAAATTGTTATCCGCTCACAATTCCACACA
ACATACGAGCCGGAAGCATAAAGTGTAAAGCCTGGGGTGCCTAATGAGTGAGCTAACTCACATTAATTGC
GTTGCGCTCACTGCCCGCTTTCCAGTCGGGAAACCTGTCGTGCCAGCTGCATTAATGAATCGGCCAACGC
GCGGGGAGAGGCGGTTTGCGTATTGGGCGCTCTTCCGCTTCCTCGCTCACTGACTCGCTGCGCTCGGTCG
TTCGGCTGCGGCGAGCGGTATCAGCTCACTCAAAGGCGGTAATACGGTTATCCACAGAATCAGGGGATAA
CGCAGGAAAGAACATGTGAGCAAAAGGCCAGCAAAAGGCCAGGAACCGTAAAAAGGCCGCGTTGCTGGCG
TTTTTCCATAGGCTCCGCCCCCCTGACGAGCATCACAAAAATCGACGCTCAAGTCAGAGGTGGCGAAACC
CGACAGGACTATAAAGATACCAGGCGTTTCCCCCTGGAAGCTCCCTCGTGCGCTCTCCTGTTCCGACCCT
GCCGCTTACCGGATACCTGTCCGCCTTTCTCCCTTCGGGAAGCGTGGCGCTTTCTCATAGCTCACGCTGT
AGGTATCTCAGTTCGGTGTAGGTCGTTCGCTCCAAGCTGGGCTGTGTGCACGAACCCCCCGTTCAGCCCG
ACCGCTGCGCCTTATCCGGTAACTATCGTCTTGAGTCCAACCCGGTAAGACACGACTTATCGCCACTGGC
AGCAGCCACTGGTAACAGGATTAGCAGAGCGAGGTATGTAGGCGGTGCTACAGAGTTCTTGAAGTGGTGG
CCTAACTACGGCTACACTAGAAGAACAGTATTTGGTATCTGCGCTCTGCTGAAGCCAGTTACCTTCGGAA
AAAGAGTTGGTAGCTCTTGATCCGGCAAACAAACCACCGCTGGTAGCGGTGGTTTTTTTGTTTGCAAGCA
GCAGATTACGCGCAGAAAAAAAGGATCTCAAGAAGATCCTTTGATCTTTTCTACGGGGTCTGACGCTCAG
TGGAACGAAAACTCACGTTAAGGGATTTTGGTCATGAGATTATCAAAAAGGATCTTCACCTAGATCCTTT
TAAATTAAAAATGAAGTTTTAAATCAATCTAAAGTATATATGAGTAAACTTGGTCTGACAGTTACCAATG
CTTAATCAGTGAGGCACCTATCTCAGCGATCTGTCTATTTCGTTCATCCATAGTTGCCTGACTCCCCGTC
GTGTAGATAACTACGATACGGGAGGGCTTACCATCTGGCCCCAGTGCTGCAATGATACCGCGAGACCCAC
GCTCACCGGCTCCAGATTTATCAGCAATAAACCAGCCAGCCGGAAGGGCCGAGCGCAGAAGTGGTCCTGC
AACTTTATCCGCCTCCATCCAGTCTATTAATTGTTGCCGGGAAGCTAGAGTAAGTAGTTCGCCAGTTAAT
AGTTTGCGCAACGTTGTTGCCATTGCTACAGGCATCGTGGTGTCACGCTCGTCGTTTGGTATGGCTTCAT
TCAGCTCCGGTTCCCAACGATCAAGGCGAGTTACATGATCCCCCATGTTGTGCAAAAAAGCGGTTAGCTC
CTTCGGTCCTCCGATCGTTGTCAGAAGTAAGTTGGCCGCAGTGTTATCACTCATGGTTATGGCAGCACTG
CATAATTCTCTTACTGTCATGCCATCCGTAAGATGCTTTTCTGTGACTGGTGAGTACTCAACCAAGTCAT
TCTGAGAATAGTGTATGCGGCGACCGAGTTGCTCTTGCCCGGCGTCAATACGGGATAATACCGCGCCACA
TAGCAGAACTTTAAAAGTGCTCATCATTGGAAAACGTTCTTCGGGGCGAAAACTCTCAAGGATCTTACCG
CTGTTGAGATCCAGTTCGATGTAACCCACTCGTGCACCCAACTGATCTTCAGCATCTTTTACTTTCACCA
GCGTTTCTGGGTGAGCAAAAACAGGAAGGCAAAATGCCGCAAAAAAGGGAATAAGGGCGACACGGAAATG
TTGAATACTCATACTCTTCCTTTTTCAATATTATTGAAGCATTTATCAGGGTTATTGTCTCATGAGCGGA
TACATATTTGAATGTATTTAGAAAAATAAACAAATAGGGGTTCCGCGCACATTTCCCCGAAAAGTGCCAC
CTAAATTGTAAGCGTTAATATTTTGTTAAAATTCGCGTTAAATTTTTGTTAAATCAGCTCATTTTTTAAC
CAATAGGCCGAAATCGGCAAAATCCCTTATAAATCAAAAGAATAGACCGAGATAGGGT
[37 nt withheld, positions 10419-10455]
AAAGAACGTGGACTCCAACGTCAAAGG
[49 nt withheld, positions 10483-10531]
T
[91 nt withheld, positions 10533-10623]
G
[124 nt withheld, positions 10625-10748]
CCCATTCGCCATTCAGGCTGCGCAACTGTTGGGAAGGGCGATCGGTGCGGGCCTCTTCGCTATTACGCCA
GCTGGCGAAAGGGGGATGTGCTGCAAGGCGATTAAGTTGGGTAACGCCAGGGTTTTCCCAGTCACGACGT
TGTAAAACGACGGCCAGTGAGCGCGCCTCGTTCATTCACGTTTTTGAACCCGTGGAGGACGGGCAGACTC
GCGGTGCAAATGTGTTTTACAGCGTGATGGAGCAGATGAAGATGCTCGACACGCTGCAGAACACGCAGCT
AGATTAACCCTAGAAAGATAATCATATTGTGACGTACGTTAAAGATAATCATGTGTAAAATTGACGCATG
TGTTTTATCGGTCTGTATATCGAGGTTTATTTATTAATTTGAATAGATATTAAGTTTTATTATATTTACA
CTTACATACTAATAATAAATTCAACAAACAATTTATTTATGTTTATTTATTTATTAAAAAAAACAAAAAC
TCAAAATTTCTTCTATAAAGTAACAAAACTTTTATGAGGGACAGCCCCCCCCCAAAGCCCCCAGGGATGT
AATTACGTCCCTCCCCCGCTAGGGGGCAGCAGCGAGCCGCCCGGGGCTCCGCTCCGGTCCGGCGCTCCCC
CCGCATCCCCGAGCCGGCAGCGTGCGGGGACAGCCCGGGCACGGGGAAGGTGGCACGGGATCGCTTTCCT
CTGAACGCTTCTCGCTGCTCTTTGAGCCTGCAGACACCTGGGGGGATACGGGGAAAAGGCCTCCACGGCC
GACATTGATTATTGACTAGTTATTAATAGTAATCAATTACGGGGTCATTAGTTCATAGCCCATATATGGA
GTTCCGCGTTACATAACTTACGGTAAATGGCCCGCCTGGCTGACCGCCCAACGACCCCCGCCCATTGACG
TCAATAATGACGTATGTTCCCATAGTAACGCCAATAGGGACTTTCCATTGACGTCAATGGGTGGAGTATT
TACGGTAAACTGCCCACTTGGCAGTACATCAAGTGTATCATATGCCAAGTACGCCCCCTATTGACGTCAA
TGACGGTAAATGGCCCGCCTGGCATTATGCCCAGTACATGACCTTATGGGACTTTCCTACTTGGCAGTAC
ATCTACGTATTAGTCATCGCTATTACCATGGTCGAGGTGAGCCCCACGTTCTGCTTCACTCTCCCCATCT
CCCCCCCCTCCCCACCCCCAATTTTGTATTTATTTATTTTTTAATTATTTTGTGCAGCGATGGGGGCGGG
GGGGGGGGGGGGG
Features (pLannotate 1.2.2; 20 found; start..end, strand, type, name):
    149..1165    +  intron         chimeric intron: chimera between introns from chicken β-actin and rabbit β-globin
   1267..5370    +  CDS            cas9: CAS9_STRP1 - Also known as csn1 From Streptococcus pyogenes serotype M1.
   5502..5550    +  polyA_signal   HSV TK poly(A) signal: herpes simplex virus thymidine kinase polyadenylation signal (Cole and Stacy, 1985)
   5782..5993    +  promoter       EF-1α core promoter: core promoter for human elongation factor EF-1α
   6009..6728    +  CDS            mEYFP: enhanced YFP with monomerizing A206K mutation (Zacharias et al., 2002) mammalian codon-optimized
   6732..6864    +  polyA_signal   SV40 poly(A) signal: SV40 polyadenylation signal
   6871..6963    +  ncRNA          G-CSF SLDE: Accession: RF00183 - G-CSF factor stem-loop destabilising element (SLDE)
   7660..8127    +  CDS            B (fragment): PORTL_LAMBD - Experimental evidence at protein level: Swiss-Prot protein existence level 1. Forms the portal vertex of the capsid (PubMed:6228056, PubMed:6232391). This portal plays critical roles in head assembly, genome packaging, neck/tail attachment, and genome ejection (Probable). The portal protein multimerizes as a single ring-shaped homododecamer arranged around a central channel (PubMed:6232391). Binds to the terminase subunits to form the packaging machine (PubMed:7799432). From Escherichia phage lambda (Bacteriophage lambda).
   8163..8185    -  protein_bind   lac operator (fragment): The lac repressor binds to the lac operator to inhibit transcription in E. coli. This inhibition can be relieved by adding lactose or isopropyl-β-D-thiogalactopyranoside (IPTG). lac repressor encoded by lacI
   8189..8219    -  promoter       lac promoter: promoter for the E. coli lac operon
   8234..8255    -  protein_bind   CAP binding site: CAP binding activates transcription in the presence of cAMP. E. coli catabolite activator protein
   8268..8360    -  CDS            lacI (fragment): lac repressor; lacI; The lac repressor binds to the lac operator to inhibit transcription in E. coli. This inhibition can be relieved by adding lactose or isopropyl-β-D-thiogalactopyranoside (IPTG).
   8543..9131    -  rep_origin     ori: high-copy-number ColE1/pMB1/pBR322/pUC origin of replication
   9302..10162   -  CDS            AmpR: β-lactamase; bla; confers resistance to ampicillin, carbenicillin, and related antibiotics
  10163..10267   -  promoter       AmpR promoter: bla
  10320..10748   -  rep_origin     f1 ori (sequence partly withheld): f1 bacteriophage origin of replication; arrow indicates direction of (+) strand synthesis
  10753..10908   -  CDS            lacZα (fragment): LacZα fragment of β-galactosidase; lacZ fragment
  10910..11029   +  CDS            B (fragment): PORTL_LAMBD - Experimental evidence at protein level: Swiss-Prot protein existence level 1. Forms the portal vertex of the capsid (PubMed:6228056, PubMed:6232391). This portal plays critical roles in head assembly, genome packaging, neck/tail attachment, and genome ejection (Probable). The portal protein multimerizes as a single ring-shaped homododecamer arranged around a central channel (PubMed:6232391). Binds to the terminase subunits to form the packaging machine (PubMed:7799432). From Escherichia phage lambda (Bacteriophage lambda).
  11519..11898   +  enhancer       CMV enhancer: human cytomegalovirus immediate early enhancer
  11900..148     +  promoter       chicken β-actin promoter (across the origin): No description available
