[The description below was written by a language model from this plasmid's Addgene catalogue record and pLannotate feature annotations shown in this document.]
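Description:
NAX_CAGGS_CAS9_EYFP is a 12 kb mammalian CRISPR expression plasmid built on the pB-CAGGS backbone and described as PiggyBac compatible. This means the expression cargo is intended to be moved into the host genome by PiggyBac transposase for stable integration. The automated feature table does not annotate the transposon terminal repeats, so their positions cannot be confirmed from this record. In bacteria the plasmid is maintained by a high-copy ColE1/pUC-type origin and selected with ampicillin through the β-lactamase gene. An f1 origin and remnants of lac promoter/operator, lacI and lacZα are also present, carried over from the parental cloning vector. Two short fragments matching the lambda phage portal protein gene are also called, and these appear to be non-functional stuffer sequence.

The payload consists of two independent mammalian transcription units. In the first, the composite CAG promoter (CMV enhancer, chicken β-actin promoter and the chimeric β-actin/β-globin intron) drives strong constitutive expression of Streptococcus pyogenes Cas9, terminated by an HSV thymidine kinase polyadenylation signal. The record does not annotate nuclear localization signals or epitope tags on Cas9. Downstream, an EF-1α core promoter drives a yellow fluorescent protein followed by an SV40 polyadenylation signal. This reporter is listed as EYFP in the catalogue and annotated as the monomeric A206K variant. It serves as the selectable marker, so transfected or integrated cells can be identified or sorted by fluorescence rather than by drug selection. No guide RNA cassette is annotated, so a guide would have to be supplied separately. The plasmid belongs to a CRISPR toolkit for mammalian cell engineering and suits the generation of cell lines expressing Cas9.
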