Addgene plasmid #167858: NAX_CAGGS_CAS9_EYFP
Purpose: PiggyBac compatible plasmid expressing spCas9
Depositing lab: Alejandro Chavez & Nan Cher Yeo. Depositing organization: Columbia University. Publication: Generation and application of a versatile CRISPR toolkit for mammalian cell engineering. Nghi Dang , Alissa Lance-Byrne, Angela Tung, Xiaoge Guo, Ryan J Cecchi, Joanna Buchthal, Alejandro Chavez, Nan Cher Yeo. Synthetic Biology, Volume 6, Issue 1, 2021 10.1093/synbio/ysab033.
Backbone
  Vector backbone: pB-CAGGS
  Vector type: CRISPR
  Selectable markers: EYFP
Growth in bacteria
  Bacterial resistance: Ampicillin, 100 μg/mL
  Growth temperature: 30°C
  Growth strain: NEB Stable
  Copy number: High Copy
Gene/Insert
  Gene/Insert name: Cas9
  Species: Synthetic
  Cloning method: Gibson Cloning
Terms and licenses: Academic/Nonprofit Terms; Industry Terms: Not Available to Industry
How to cite: NAX_CAGGS_CAS9_EYFP was a gift from Alejandro Chavez & Nan Cher Yeo (Addgene plasmid # 167858 ; http://n2t.net/addgene:167858 ; RRID:Addgene_167858)
